>Addgene plasmid #166151 | pDEST17-His10-Smt3-DDX5ΔIDR(kf)-SNAP | addgene full sequence | sequence record 329859 | Addgene NGS Result
AGATCTCGATCCCGCGAAATTAATACGACTCACTATAGGGAGACCACAACGGTTTCCCTCTAGAAATAAT
TTTGTTTAACTTTAAGAAGGAGATATACATATGTCGTACTACCATCACCATCACCATCACCATCATCATC
ACAGCAGCGGCCATATCGAAGGTCGTCATATGGCTAGCATGTCGGACTCAGAAGTCAATCAAGAAGCTAA
GCCAGAGGTCAAGCCAGAAGTCAAGCCTGAGACTCACATCAATTTAAAGGTGTCCGATGGATCTTCAGAG
ATCTTCTTCAAGATCAAAAAGACCACTCCTTTAAGAAGGCTGATGGAAGCGTTCGCTAAAAGACAGGGTA
AGGAAATGGACTCCTTAAGATTCTTGTACGACGGTATTAGAATTCAAGCTGATCAGACCCCTGAAGATTT
GGACATGGAGGATAACGATATTATTGAGGCTCACAGAGAACAGATTGGTGGATCCCTCGAATCAACAAGT
TTGTACAAAAAAGCAGGCTTCGAAGGAGATAACAAAATGCCTGGATTTGCAGACAGAGACCGCGGCAGAG
ATAGAGGGTATGGGGGTGGCCCCCCTCGGTTTGGTGGCGGTGGGGGAGGAGGCGGCAACAGAGGAGGACC
TCTGCTGGGAAAGTTTGGAAACCCTGGTGAGAGGCTGCGCAAGAAGCACTGGAACCTTGATGAACTACCA
AAATTTCAAAAGAATTTCTACCAGGAACACCCAGATGTCACACACAGACCACTGCAGGAGGTTGACCAGT
ACCGCAGAAACAAAGAAGTTACAGTTAAAGGCAGAGATTGTCCCAAACCGATTGTAAAATTCCATGAAGC
TGCTTTTCCCAACTACGTCATGGATGTCATTGTCAAACAGAACTGGACTGAACCAACTCCGATCCAGTCT
CAGGGGTGGCCCATTGTCCTGAGTGGAAAAGACATGGTCGGCATCGCTCAAACGGGGTCTGGGAAGACTT
TGGCATATCTTCTGCCTGCAGTCGTTCACATCCAACATCAGCCCTTCTTGGAGCACGGAGACGGGCCTAT
TTGCTTGGTGCTGGCACCAACCCGTGAGCTGGCTCAGCAGGTGCAACAGGTGGCTGCTGAGTACGGCAGG
GCCTCCCGTCTCAAGAGTACATGCATCTATGGTGGTGCTCCCAAAGGACCACAAATCCGGGACCTTGAGA
GGGGTGTTGAGATTTGCATCGCCACCCCAGGTCGCCTCATTGATTTCCTGGAATGTGGTAAAACTAATTT
GCGTCGTTGCACCTATCTAGTGCTGGATGAAGCTGACCGCATGCTGGACATGGGCTTTGAACCTCAGATC
CGCAAGATAGTGGATCAAATACGGCCAGACCGTCAGACTCTGATGTGGAGTGCCACCTGGCCTAAAGAAG
TTCGTCAGCTGGCTGAGGACTTCTTGAAGGATTACGTCCAGATCAACATTGGCGCCCTGCAGCTCAGCGC
CAATCATAACATCCTGCAAATAGTAGATGTTTGCAATGACTTAGAAAAGGAAGACAAACTGATTCGGTTG
CTGGAGGAGATCATGAGTGAAAAGGAAAACAAGACCATCATTTTTGTGGAGACCAAAAGGCGTTGTGATG
AGCTCACCAGGAGGATGAGAAGAGACGGATGGCCTGCAATGGGAATCCATGGAGATAAGAGCCAGCAGGA
GAGGGACTGGGTCCTTAACGAGTTCAGATTTGGCAAAGCTCCGATTCTCATTGCTACAGACGTGGCCTCC
CGGGGCTTAGATGTGGAGGATGTGAAATTTGTCATCAATTATGACTACCCTAACTCCTCTGAGGATTATA
TCCACCGCATTGGACGCACAGCCCGAAGTCAAAAAACGGGCACGGCCTACACCTTCTTCACCCCCAACAA
CATGAAACAGGCAGGTGACCTGATCTCTGTGCTCCGTGAAGCCAACCAGGCCATCAACCCCAAACTGATC
CAGATGGCTGAGGACGACCCAGCTTTCTTGTACAAAGTGGTTGACTACAAGGATGACGATGACAAGCTTA
CCGGTGAGTTCGCTATGGACAAAGATTGCGAAATGAAACGTACCACCCTGGATAGCCCGCTGGGCAAACT
GGAACTGAGCGGCTGCGAACAGGGCCTGCATGAAATTAAACTGCTGGGTAAAGGCACCAGCGCGGCCGAT
GCGGTTGAAGTTCCGGCCCCGGCCGCCGTGCTGGGTGGTCCGGAACCGCTGATGCAGGCGACCGCGTGGC
TGAACGCGTATTTTCATCAGCCGGAAGCGATTGAAGAATTTCCGGTTCCGGCGCTGCATCATCCGGTGTT
TCAGCAGGAGAGCTTTACCCGTCAGGTGCTGTGGAAACTGCTGAAAGTGGTTAAATTTGGCGAAGTGATT
AGCTATCAGCAGCTGGCGGCCCTGGCGGGTAATCCGGCGGCCACCGCCGCCGTTAAAACCGCGCTGAGCG
GTAACCCGGTGCCGATTCTGATTCCGTGCCATCGTGTGGTTAGCTCTAGCGGTGCGGTTGGCGGTTATGA
AGGTGGTCTGGCGGTGAAAGAGTGGCTGCTGGCCCATGAAGGTCATCGTCTGGGTAAACCGGGTCTGGGA
CCTGCAGGCTGATAAGGATTCGAGGCTGCTAACAAAGCCCGAAAGGAAGCTGAGTTGGCTGCTGCCACCG
CTGAGCAATAACTAGCATAACCCCTTGGGGCCTCTAAACGGGTCTTGAGGGGTTTTTTGCTGAAAGGAGG
AACTATATCCGGATATCCACAGGACGGGTGTGGTCGCCATGATCGCGTAGTCGATAGTGGCTCCAAGTAG
CGAAGCGAGCAGGACTGGGCGGCGGCCAAAGCGGTCGGACAGTGCTCCGAGAACGGGTGCGCATAGAAAT
TGCATCAACGCATATAGCGCTAGCAGCACGCCATAGTGACTGGCGATGCTGTCGGAATGGACGATATCCC
GCAAGAGGCCCGGCAGTACCGGCATAACCAAGCCTATGCCTACAGCATCCAGGGTGACGGTGCCGAGGAT
GACGATGAGCGCATTGTTAGATTTCATACACGGTGCCTGACTGCGTTAGCAATTTAACTGTGATAAACTA
CCGCATTAAAGCTTATCGATGATAAGCTGTCAAACATGAGAATTCTTGAAGACGAAAGGGCCTCGTGATA
CGCCTATTTTTATAGGTTAATGTCATGATAATAATGGTTTCTTAGACGTCAGGTGGCACTTTTCGGGGAA
ATGTGCGCGGAACCCCTATTTGTTTATTTTTCTAAATACATTCAAATATGTATCCGCTCATGAGACAATA
ACCCTGATAAATGCTTCAATAATATTGAAAAAGGAAGAGTATGAGTATTCAACATTTCCGTGTCGCCCTT
ATTCCCTTTTTTGCGGCATTTTGCCTTCCTGTTTTTGCTCACCCAGAAACGCTGGTGAAAGTAAAAGATG
CTGAAGATCAGTTGGGTGCACGAGTGGGTTACATCGAACTGGATCTCAACAGCGGTAAGATCCTTGAGAG
TTTTCGCCCCGAAGAACGTTTTCCAATGATGAGCACTTTTAAAGTTCTGCTATGTGGCGCGGTATTATCC
CGTGTTGACGCCGGGCAAGAGCAACTCGGTCGCCGCATACACTATTCTCAGAATGACTTGGTTGAGTACT
CACCAGTCACAGAAAAGCATCTTACGGATGGCATGACAGTAAGAGAATTATGCAGTGCTGCCATAACCAT
GAGTGATAACACTGCGGCCAACTTACTTCTGACAACGATCGGAGGACCGAAGGAGCTAACCGCTTTTTTG
CACAACATGGGGGATCATGTAACTCGCCTTGATCGTTGGGAACCGGAGCTGAATGAAGCCATACCAAACG
ACGAGCGTGACACCACGATGCCTGCAGCAATGGCAACAACGTTGCGCAAACTATTAACTGGCGAACTACT
TACTCTAGCTTCCCGGCAACAATTAATAGACTGGATGGAGGCGGATAAAGTTGCAGGACCACTTCTGCGC
TCGGCCCTTCCGGCTGGCTGGTTTATTGCTGATAAATCTGGAGCCGGTGAGCGTGGGTCTCGCGGTATCA
TTGCAGCACTGGGGCCAGATGGTAAGCCCTCCCGTATCGTAGTTATCTACACGACGGGGAGTCAGGCAAC
TATGGATGAACGAAATAGACAGATCGCTGAGATAGGTGCCTCACTGATTAAGCATTGGTAACTGTCAGAC
CAAGTTTACTCATATATACTTTAGATTGATTTAAAACTTCATTTTTAATTTAAAAGGATCTAGGTGAAGA
TCCTTTTTGATAATCTCATGACCAAAATCCCTTAACGTGAGTTTTCGTTCCACTGAGCGTCAGACCCCGT
AGAAAAGATCAAAGGATCTTCTTGAGATCCTTTTTTTCTGCGCGTAATCTGCTGCTTGCAAACAAAAAAA
CCACCGCTACCAGCGGTGGTTTGTTTGCCGGATCAAGAGCTACCAACTCTTTTTCCGAAGGTAACTGGCT
TCAGCAGAGCGCAGATACCAAATACTGTCCTTCTAGTGTAGCCGTAGTTAGGCCACCACTTCAAGAACTC
TGTAGCACCGCCTACATACCTCGCTCTGCTAATCCTGTTACCAGTGGCTGCTGCCAGTGGCGATAAGTCG
TGTCTTACCGGGTTGGACTCAAGACGATAGTTACCGGATAAGGCGCAGCGGTCGGGCTGAACGGGGGGTT
CGTGCACACAGCCCAGCTTGGAGCGAACGACCTACACCGAACTGAGATACCTACAGCGTGAGCTATGAGA
AAGCGCCACGCTTCCCGAAGGGAGAAAGGCGGACAGGTATCCGGTAAGCGGCAGGGTCGGAACAGGAGAG
CGCACGAGGGAGCTTCCAGGGGGAAACGCCTGGTATCTTTATAGTCCTGTCGGGTTTCGCCACCTCTGAC
TTGAGCGTCGATTTTTGTGATGCTCGTCAGGGGGGCGGAGCCTATGGAAAAACGCCAGCAACGCGGCCTT
TTTACGGTTCCTGGCCTTTTGCTGGCCTTTTGCTCACATGTTCTTTCCTGCGTTATCCCCTGATTCTGTG
GATAACCGTATTACCGCCTTTGAGTGAGCTGATACCGCTCGCCGCAGCCGAACGACCGAGCGCAGCGAGT
CAGTGAGCGAGGAAGCGGAAGAGCGCCTGATGCGGTATTTTCTCCTTACGCATCTGTGCGGTATTTCACA
CCGCAATGGTGCACTCTCAGTACAATCTGCTCTGATGCCGCATAGTTAAGCCAGTATACACTCCGCTATC
GCTACGTGACTGGGTCATGGCTGCGCCCCGACACCCGCCAACACCCGCTGACGCGCCCTGACGGGCTTGT
CTGCTCCCGGCATCCGCTTACAGACAAGCTGTGACCGTCTCCGGGAGCTGCATGTGTCAGAGGTTTTCAC
CGTCATCACCGAAACGCGCGAGGCAGCTGCGGTAAAGCTCATCAGCGTGGTCGTGAAGCGATTCACAGAT
GTCTGCCTGTTCATCCGCGTCCAGCTCGTTGAGTTTCTCCAGAAGCGTTAATGTCTGGCTTCTGATAAAG
CGGGCCATGTTAAGGGCGGTTTTTTCCTGTTTGGTCACTGATGCCTCCGTGTAAGGGGGATTTCTGTTCA
TGGGGGTAATGATACCGATGAAACGAGAGAGGATGCTCACGATACGGGTTACTGATGATGAACATGCCCG
GTTACTGGAACGTTGTGAGGGTAAACAACTGGCGGTATGGATGCGGCGGGACCAGAGAAAAATCACTCAG
GGTCAATGCCAGCGCTTCGTTAATACAGATGTAGGTGTTCCACAGGGTAGCCAGCAGCATCCTGCGATGC
AGATCCGGAACATAATGGTGCAGGGCGCTGACTTCCGCGTTTCCAGACTTTACGAAACACGGAAACCGAA
GACCATTCATGTTGTTGCTCAGGTCGCAGACGTTTTGCAGCAGCAGTCGCTTCACGTTCGCTCGCGTATC
GGTGATTCATTCTGCTAACCAGTAAGGCAACCCCGCCAGCCTAGCCGGGTCCTCAACGACAGGAGCACGA
TCATGCGCACCCGTGGCCAGGACCCAACGCTGCCCGAGATGCGCCGCGTGCGGCTGCTGGAGATGGCGGA
CGCGATGGATATGTTCTGCCAAGGGTTGGTTTGCGCATTCACAGTTCTCCGCAAGAATTGATTGGCTCCA
ATTCTTGGAGTGGTGAATCCGTTAGCGAGGTGCCGCCGGCTTCCATTCAGGTCGAGGTGGCCCGGCTCCA
TGCACCGCGACGCAACGCGGGGAGGCAGACAAGGTATAGGGCGGCGCCTACAATCCATGCCAACCCGTTC
CATGTGCTCGCCGAGGCGGCATAAATCGCCGTGACGATCAGCGGTCCAATGATCGAAGTTAGGCTGGTAA
GAGCCGCGAGCGATCCTTGAAGCTGTCCCTGATGGTCGTCATCTACCTGCCTGGACAGCATGGCCTGCAA
CGCGGGCATCCCGATGCCGCCGGAAGCGAGAAGAATCATAATGGGGAAGGCCATCCAGCCTCGCGTCGCG
AACGCCAGCAAGACGTAGCCCAGCGCGTCGGCCGCCATGCCGGCGATAATGGCCTGCTTCTCGCCGAAAC
GTTTGGTGGCGGGACCAGTGACGAAGGCTTGAGCGAGGGCGTGCAAGATTCCGAATACCGCAAGCGACAG
GCCGATCATCGTCGCGCTCCAGCGAAAGCGGTCCTCGCCGAAAATGACCCAGAGCGCTGCCGGCACCTGT
CCTACGAGTTGCATGATAAAGAAGACAGTCATAAGTGCGGCGACGATAGTCATGCCCCGCGCCCACCGGA
AGGAGCTGACTGGGTTGAAGGCTCTCAAGGGCATCGGTCGATCGACGCTCTCCCTTATGCGACTCCTGCA
TTAGGAAGCAGCCCAGTAGTAGGTTGAGGCCGTTGAGCACCGCCGCCGCAAGGAATGGTGCATGCAAGGA
GATGGCGCCCAACAGTCCCCCGGCCACGGGGCCTGCCACCATACCCACGCCGAAACAAGCGCTCATGAGC
CCGAAGTGGCGAGCCCGATCTTCCCCATCGGTGATGTCGGCGATATAGGCGCCAGCAACCGCACCTGTGG
CGCCGGTGATGCCGGCCACGATGCGTCCGGCGTAGAGGATCG
Features (pLannotate 1.2.2; 20 found; start..end, strand, type, name):
     21..39      +  promoter       T7 promoter: promoter for bacteriophage T7 RNA polymerase
     71..93      +  RBS            RBS: efficient ribosome binding site from bacteriophage T7 gene 10 (Olins and Rangwala, 1989)
    113..133     +  CDS            7xHis: 6xHis affinity tag
    179..471     +  CDS            SUMO (fragment): cleavable ubiquitin-like protein tag; S. cerevisiae SMT3 (truncated)
    485..509     +  protein_bind   attB1: mutant version of attB; recombination site for the Gateway® BP reaction BP Clonase™
    527..1975    +  CDS            DDX5 (fragment): DDX5_HUMAN - Also known as G17P1, HELR, HLR1. Experimental evidence at protein level: Swiss-Prot protein existence level 1. Involved in the alternative regulation of pre-mRNA splicing; its RNA helicase activity is necessary for increasing tau exon 10 inclusion and occurs in a RBM4-dependent manner. Binds to the tau pre- mRNA in the stem-loop region downstream of exon 10. The rate of ATP hydrolysis is highly stimulated by single-stranded RNA. Involved in transcriptional regulation; the function is independent of the RNA helicase activity. Transcriptional coactivator for androgen receptor AR but
   1977..2001    -  protein_bind   attB2: mutant version of attB; recombination site for the Gateway® BP reaction BP Clonase™
   2006..2026    +  CDS            FLAG (fragment): FLAG® epitope tag, followed by an enterokinase cleavage site
   2045..2590    +  CDS            SNAP-tag®: human O6-alkylguanine-DNA-alkyltransferase variant that forms covalent bonds with benzylguanine derivatives optimized for bacterial expression
   2615..2664    +  CDS            SET1 (fragment): solubility-enhancement tag derived from T7 phage gene 10B
   2672..2719    +  terminator     T7 terminator: transcription terminator for bacteriophage T7 RNA polymerase
   2745..3037    -  CDS            TcR (fragment): tetracycline efflux protein; tet; confers resistance to tetracycline
   3085..3113    -  promoter       tet promoter: E. coli promoter for tetracycline efflux protein gene
   3226..3330    +  promoter       AmpR promoter: bla
   3331..4191    +  CDS            AmpR: β-lactamase; bla; confers resistance to ampicillin, carbenicillin, and related antibiotics
   4362..4950    +  rep_origin     ori: high-copy-number ColE1/pMB1/pBR322/pUC origin of replication
   5136..5275    -  misc_feature   bom: basis of mobility region from pBR322
   5377..5568    -  CDS            rop: Rop protein, which maintains plasmids at low copy number; rop
   5585..5965    +  CDS            YPB1_ECOLX: Protein predicted: Swiss-Prot protein existence level 4. From Escherichia coli.
   6207..7111    -  CDS            TcR (fragment): tetracycline efflux protein; tet; confers resistance to tetracycline
