[The description below was written by a language model from this plasmid's Addgene catalogue record and pLannotate feature annotations shown in this document.]
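Description:
pDEST17-His10-Smt3-DDX5ΔIDR(kf)-SNAP is a bacterial expression plasmid built on a modified pDEST17 Gateway destination backbone, made to produce a truncated form of the RNA helicase DDX5 from the killifish Nothobranchius furzeri in E. coli. The 7.1 kb plasmid carries a ColE1/pMB1-type origin together with the pBR322-derived bom and rop elements, and it is selected through the β-lactamase (AmpR) gene. Only fragments of the tetracycline resistance gene remain, so that marker is presumably non-functional. The catalogue lists it as high copy even though rop is present. It also lists chloramphenicol alongside ampicillin, but no chloramphenicol marker is annotated on the plasmid. That requirement most likely comes from the RIL helper plasmid in the recommended LOBSTR-BL21(DE3)-RIL host, which also supplies the T7 RNA polymerase.

Expression is driven by a T7 promoter and a phage gene 10 ribosome binding site, and transcription ends at a T7 terminator. The open reading frame begins with a polyhistidine tag (His10 in the catalogue) for metal-affinity purification. This is followed by yeast Smt3 (SUMO), a solubility-promoting fusion partner that SUMO proteases can remove. The DDX5 insert, flanked by the attB1 and attB2 sites left by Gateway recombination, covers residues 1–483 and lacks the protein's intrinsically disordered region. The annotation tool matched it to human DDX5 by homology. Downstream of attB2 are a partial FLAG epitope match and a SNAP-tag, which reacts covalently with benzylguanine substrates and allows site-specific fluorescent labelling of the purified protein. The associated publication concerns protein aggregates with prion-like and phase-separation properties in the aging vertebrate brain. This suggests the construct provides recombinant, labelable DDX5 without its IDR for comparison with other DDX5 forms in such assays.
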