Addgene plasmid #166151: pDEST17-His10-Smt3-DDX5ΔIDR(kf)-SNAP
Purpose: Expression of N. furzeri DDX5ΔIDR(1-483) mutant in E. coli
Depositing lab: Daniel Jarosz. Depositing organization: Stanford University. Publication: Identification of protein aggregates in the aging vertebrate brain with prion-like and phase-separation properties. Harel I, Chen YR, Ziv I, Singh PP, Heinzer D, Navarro Negredo P, Goshtchevsky U, Wang W, Astre G, Moses E, McKay A, Machado BE, Hebestreit K, Yin S, Sanchez Alvarado A, Jarosz DF, Brunet A. Cell Rep. 2024 Jun 25;43(6):112787. doi: 10.1016/j.celrep.2023.112787. Epub 2024 May 28. PubMed 38810650.
Backbone
  Vector backbone: pDEST17
  Vector type: Bacterial Expression
Growth in bacteria
  Bacterial resistance: Chloramphenicol and Ampicillin, 25 & 100 μg/mL
  Growth temperature: 37°C
  Growth strain: LOBSTR-BL21(DE3)-RIL
  Copy number: High Copy
Gene/Insert
  Gene/Insert name: DDX5ΔIDR(1-483)
  Species: N. furzeri
  Mutation: ΔIDR(1-483)
  Promoter: T7
  Tag / fusion protein: His10-Smt3 (N terminal on backbone); SNAP (C terminal on backbone)
  Cloning method: Gateway Cloning
Terms and licenses: Academic/Nonprofit Terms; Industry Terms: Not Available to Industry
Depositor comments: Please visit https://doi.org/10.1101/2022.02.26.482115 for bioRxiv preprint. Also see Chen and Harel et al. 2024 (https://doi.org/10.1016/j.devcel.2024.04.014)
How to cite: pDEST17-His10-Smt3-DDX5ΔIDR(kf)-SNAP was a gift from Daniel Jarosz (Addgene plasmid # 166151 ; http://n2t.net/addgene:166151 ; RRID:Addgene_166151)
